Addgene plasmid #13552: pRSET FLIPPi-260n
Depositing lab: Wolf Frommer. Depositing organization: Carnegie Institution for Science. Publication: A novel analytical method for in vivo phosphate tracking. Gu H, Lalonde S, Okumoto S, Looger LL, Scharff-Poulsen AM, Grossman AR, Kossmann J, Jakobsen I, Frommer WB. FEBS Lett. 2006 Oct 30. 580(25):5885-93. 10.1016/j.febslet.2006.09.048 PubMed 17034793.
Backbone
  Vector backbone: pRSET-B
  Backbone size w/o insert (bp): 2897
  Vector type: Bacterial Expression
Growth in bacteria
  Bacterial resistance: Ampicillin, 100 μg/mL
  Growth temperature: 37°C
  Growth strain: DH5alpha
  Copy number: High Copy
Gene/Insert
  Gene/Insert name: FLIPPi WT (alt names: ECFP-PiBP-EYFP; Phosphate binding protein)
  Species: Synechococcus
  Insert size (bp): 2400
  Tag / fusion protein: ECFP (N terminal on insert); EYFP (C terminal on insert)
  Cloning method: Restriction Enzyme; 5′ cloning site BamHI (not destroyed); 3′ cloning site HindIII (not destroyed)
  Sequencing primers: 5′ N/A
Terms and licenses: Academic/Nonprofit Terms; Industry Terms: Not Available to Industry
Depositor comments: For more information, see http://carnegiedpb.stanford.edu/research/frommer/nanosensors/index.html
How to cite: pRSET FLIPPi-260n was a gift from Wolf Frommer (Addgene plasmid # 13552 ; http://n2t.net/addgene:13552 ; RRID:Addgene_13552)
