[The description below was written by a language model from this plasmid's Addgene catalogue record and pLannotate feature annotations shown in this document.]
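Description:
pRSET FLIPPi-260n is a bacterial expression plasmid built on the pRSET-B backbone that encodes a genetically encoded FRET nanosensor for inorganic phosphate. It is a high-copy plasmid propagated in E. coli through a ColE1/pUC-type origin and selected with ampicillin via the β-lactamase (AmpR) gene and its own promoter. An f1 origin is also present, which permits single-stranded DNA production. The annotated sequence is about 5.3 kb, consistent with the stated backbone plus an insert of roughly 2.4 kb cloned between BamHI and HindIII sites, both retained.

The insert, listed as FLIPPi WT (ECFP-PiBP-EYFP), sandwiches a phosphate binding protein from the cyanobacterium Synechococcus between ECFP at the N terminus and EYFP at the C terminus. The feature table annotates the two fluorescent proteins but leaves the roughly 1 kb between them unlabelled; this gap corresponds to the binding protein described in the catalogue entry. In sensors of this design, ligand binding changes the conformation of the central domain and so alters energy transfer between the cyan donor and yellow acceptor, giving a ratiometric optical readout.

Expression is driven by the T7 promoter with the T7 gene 10 ribosome binding site and ends at a T7 terminator, so a host supplying T7 RNA polymerase is needed. The backbone adds an N-terminal leader containing a 6xHis-type segment, the T7 gene 10 leader and the Xpress epitope with an enterokinase site, useful for purification and detection. Short lacZα, lacI and SET1 matches appear to be backbone remnants. The associated publication concerns in vivo phosphate tracking. The record does not explain the "260n" designation.
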