Features (pLannotate 1.2.2; 15 found; start..end, strand, type, name):
     20..38      +  promoter       T7 promoter: promoter for bacteriophage T7 RNA polymerase
     70..92      +  RBS            RBS: efficient ribosome binding site from bacteriophage T7 gene 10 (Olins and Rangwala, 1989)
    112..132     +  CDS            capTEV™ (fragment): composite tag for in vivo biotinylation, TEV protease cleavage, and 6xHis tagging
    133..165     +  CDS            T7 tag (gene 10 leader): leader peptide from bacteriophage T7 gene 10 promotes efficient translation in E. coli
    169..192     +  CDS            Xpress™ tag: Xpress™ epitope tag, including an enterokinase recognition and cleavage site
    205..906     +  CDS            ECFP: ECFP is a basic (constitutively fluorescent) cyan fluorescent protein published in 1996, derived from Aequorea victoria. It has low acid sensitivity.
   1915..2634    +  CDS            EYFP: enhanced YFP mammalian codon-optimized
   2647..2696    +  CDS            SET1 (fragment): solubility-enhancement tag derived from T7 phage gene 10B
   2704..2751    +  terminator     T7 terminator: transcription terminator for bacteriophage T7 RNA polymerase
   2777..2843    +  CDS            lacZα (fragment): LacZα fragment of β-galactosidase; lacZ fragment
   2848..3276    +  rep_origin     f1 ori (sequence partly withheld): f1 bacteriophage origin of replication; arrow indicates direction of (+) strand synthesis
   3329..3433    +  promoter       AmpR promoter: bla
   3434..4294    +  CDS            AmpR: β-lactamase; bla; confers resistance to ampicillin, carbenicillin, and related antibiotics
   4465..5053    +  rep_origin     ori: high-copy-number ColE1/pMB1/pBR322/pUC origin of replication
   5236..5289    +  CDS            lacI (fragment): lac repressor; lacI; The lac repressor binds to the lac operator to inhibit transcription in E. coli. This inhibition can be relieved by adding lactose or isopropyl-β-D-thiogalactopyranoside (IPTG).
>Addgene plasmid #13552 | pRSET FLIPPi-260n | depositor full sequence | sequence record 7678 | Author sequence
GATCTCGATCCCGCGAAATTAATACGACTCACTATAGGGAGACCACAACGGTTTCCCTCTAGAAATAATT
TTGTTTAACTTTAAGAAGGAGATATACATATGCGGGGTTCTCATCATCATCATCATCATGGTATGGCTAG
CATGACTGGTGGACAGCAAATGGGTCGGGATCTGTACGACGATGACGATAAGGATCCGGGCCGCATGGTG
AGCAAGGGCGAGGAGCTGTTCACCGGGGTGGTGCCCATCCTGGTCGAGCTGGACGGCGACGTAAACGGCC
ACAAGTTCAGCGTGTCCGGCGAGGGCGAGGGCGATGCCACCTACGGCAAGCTGACCCTGAAGTTCATCTG
CACCACCGGCAAGCTGCCCGTGCCCTGGCCCACCCTCGTGACCACCCTGACCTGGGGCGTGCAGTGCTTC
AGCCGCTACCCCGACCACATGAAGCAGCACGACTTCTTCAAGTCCGCCATGCCCGAAGGCTACGTCCAGG
AGCGCACCATCTTCTTCAAGGACGACGGCAACTACAAGACCCGCGCCGAGGTGAAGTTCGAGGGCGACAC
CCTGGTGAACCGCATCGAGCTGAAGGGCATCGACTTCAAGGAGGACGGCAACATCCTGGGGCACAAGCTG
GAGTACAACTACATCAGCCACAACGTCTATATCACCGCCGACAAGCAGAAGAACGGCATCAAGGCCAACT
TCAAGATCCGCCACAACATCGAGGACGGCAGCGTGCAGCTCGCCGACCACTACCAGCAGAACACCCCCAT
CGGCGACGGCCCCGTGCTGCTGCCCGACAACCACTACCTGAGCACCCAGTCCGCCCTGAGCAAAGACCCC
AACGAGAAGCGCGATCACATGGTCCTGCTGGAGTTCGTGACCGCCGCCGGGATCGGTACCGTAGGATTTC
TAACAGCGACCTCGGCTCAAGCCCAAACCGTGCAAATCTCCGGGGCGGGCGCGACCTTTGCGGCTCCTTT
GCTGCAACGTTGGTTTGACGCCTACAACCGCACCGTAGACCCCACTGTGCAAGTCAGCTATCAGTCTGTC
GGTAGTGGTGCTGGCCTAGAGCAGGTGATCAATGGCACTGTGGACTTCGGCGCTTCCGAGGCGCCTTTCT
CCGGTGCTCGCCTGGAGAGCTTCCGAGCTAAATACGGCTATGATCCCCTACAGTTGCCTCTGGCGGGAGG
GGCCATCGAGTTTGCCTATAACCTGCCCGGCATTGAAGACGGAGAGCTCATCCTGAAGCGGAAAACCTAC
TGCGGCATCGTGACCGGCGAGATCACTCGCTGGGACGACATTCGCATCAAGGCCGAGAACCCAGGTATAG
CAAACAAGCTGCCACCCCTGGACATCACCTGGGTACACCGCTCTGATGGTTCTGGGACTACCTTTGTGTT
CACCAACCACATCAGAACTGTCTGCCCTAATTGGACAGCCGGTGCTGGTACTTCTGTCGAGTGGCCTGTT
GGTATTGGAGCCCAAGGGAATGAGGGCGTAGCCGCCACCATCAAGCAGGAGCCAGGGGCGATTGGCTACG
TGAACCAGTCCTATGCCAAGCTGGAAAAGATGGCCACTGCTCGCTTGGAAAACAAAGCGGGCAACATTGT
TGAGTTCTCGACTGAGGCAGCTACCTCGGCGCTGGATGCTCCCATTCCTGATGACTTTGCGCTGTTGGTG
CCCGACCCTGAAGGGCCAAATGACTACCCAATCGTGGGCTTGTTCTGGGTGATGCTGTACCGCGAGTATC
CCGATCAGCAGAAGCTGACCAAGCTGGTGGAGGCTCTGAAGTGGACCCAGGGGCCAGAGGGTCAAGCCAT
CACCAAGGAGCTGGACTACATCCCTATGCCTGAGGCGGTTATCCAGCGGATCTTTGCAGAGCTGGATTCC
ATCACCGTTAACGGTACCGGTGGAATGGTGAGCAAGGGCGAGGAGCTGTTCACCGGGGTGGTGCCCATCC
TGGTCGAGCTGGACGGCGACGTAAACGGCCACAAGTTCAGCGTGTCCGGCGAGGGCGAGGGCGATGCCAC
CTACGGCAAGCTGACCCTGAAGTTCATCTGCACCACCGGCAAGCTGCCCGTGCCCTGGCCCACCCTCGTG
ACCACCTTCGGCTACGGCCTGCAGTGCTTCGCCCGCTACCCCGACCACATGAAGCAGCACGACTTCTTCA
AGTCCGCCATGCCCGAAGGCTACGTCCAGGAGCGCACCATCTTCTTCAAGGACGACGGCAACTACAAGAC
CCGCGCCGAGGTGAAGTTCGAGGGCGACACCCTGGTGAACCGCATCGAGCTGAAGGGCATCGACTTCAAG
GAGGACGGCAACATCCTGGGGCACAAGCTGGAGTACAACTACAACAGCCACAACGTCTATATCATGGCCG
ACAAGCAGAAGAACGGCATCAAGGTGAACTTCAAGATCCGCCACAACATCGAGGACGGCAGCGTGCAGCT
CGCCGACCACTACCAGCAGAACACCCCCATCGGCGACGGCCCCGTGCTGCTGCCCGACAACCACTACCTG
AGCTACCAGTCCGCCCTGAGCAAAGACCCCAACGAGAAGCGCGATCACATGGTCCTGCTGGAGTTCGTGA
CCGCCGCCGGGATCACTCTCGGCATGGACGAGCTGTACAAGTAAAAGCTTGATCCGGCTGCTAACAAAGC
CCGAAAGGAAGCTGAGTTGGCTGCTGCCACCGCTGAGCAATAACTAGCATAACCCCTTGGGGCCTCTAAA
CGGGTCTTGAGGGGTTTTTTGCTGAAAGGAGGAACTATATCCGGATCTGGCGTAATAGCGAAGAGGCCCG
CACCGATCGCCCTTCCCAACAGTTGCGCAGCCTGAATGGCGAATGGG
[124 nt withheld, positions 2848-2971]
C
[91 nt withheld, positions 2973-3063]
A
[49 nt withheld, positions 3065-3113]
CCTTTGACGTTGGAGTCCACGTTCTTT
[37 nt withheld, positions 3141-3177]
ACCCTATCTCGGTCTATTCTTTTGATTTATAAGGGATTTTGCCGATTTCGGCCTATTGGTTAAAAAATGA
GCTGATTTAACAAAAATTTAACGCGAATTTTAACAAAATATTAACGCTTACAATTTAGGTGGCACTTTTC
GGGGAAATGTGCGCGGAACCCCTATTTGTTTATTTTTCTAAATACATTCAAATATGTATCCGCTCATGAG
ACAATAACCCTGATAAATGCTTCAATAATATTGAAAAAGGAAGAGTATGAGTATTCAACATTTCCGTGTC
GCCCTTATTCCCTTTTTTGCGGCATTTTGCCTTCCTGTTTTTGCTCACCCAGAAACGCTGGTGAAAGTAA
AAGATGCTGAAGATCAGTTGGGTGCACGAGTGGGTTACATCGAACTGGATCTCAACAGCGGTAAGATCCT
TGAGAGTTTTCGCCCCGAAGAACGTTTTCCAATGATGAGCACTTTTAAAGTTCTGCTATGTGGCGCGGTA
TTATCCCGTATTGACGCCGGGCAAGAGCAACTCGGTCGCCGCATACACTATTCTCAGAATGACTTGGTTG
AGTACTCACCAGTCACAGAAAAGCATCTTACGGATGGCATGACAGTAAGAGAATTATGCAGTGCTGCCAT
AACCATGAGTGATAACACTGCGGCCAACTTACTTCTGACAACGATCGGAGGACCGAAGGAGCTAACCGCT
TTTTTGCACAACATGGGGGATCATGTAACTCGCCTTGATCGTTGGGAACCGGAGCTGAATGAAGCCATAC
CAAACGACGAGCGTGACACCACGATGCCTGTAGCAATGGCAACAACGTTGCGCAAACTATTAACTGGCGA
ACTACTTACTCTAGCTTCCCGGCAACAATTAATAGACTGGATGGAGGCGGATAAAGTTGCAGGACCACTT
CTGCGCTCGGCCCTTCCGGCTGGCTGGTTTATTGCTGATAAATCTGGAGCCGGTGAGCGTGGGTCTCGCG
GTATCATTGCAGCACTGGGGCCAGATGGTAAGCCCTCCCGTATCGTAGTTATCTACACGACGGGGAGTCA
GGCAACTATGGATGAACGAAATAGACAGATCGCTGAGATAGGTGCCTCACTGATTAAGCATTGGTAACTG
TCAGACCAAGTTTACTCATATATACTTTAGATTGATTTAAAACTTCATTTTTAATTTAAAAGGATCTAGG
TGAAGATCCTTTTTGATAATCTCATGACCAAAATCCCTTAACGTGAGTTTTCGTTCCACTGAGCGTCAGA
CCCCGTAGAAAAGATCAAAGGATCTTCTTGAGATCCTTTTTTTCTGCGCGTAATCTGCTGCTTGCAAACA
AAAAAACCACCGCTACCAGCGGTGGTTTGTTTGCCGGATCAAGAGCTACCAACTCTTTTTCCGAAGGTAA
CTGGCTTCAGCAGAGCGCAGATACCAAATACTGTTCTTCTAGTGTAGCCGTAGTTAGGCCACCACTTCAA
GAACTCTGTAGCACCGCCTACATACCTCGCTCTGCTAATCCTGTTACCAGTGGCTGCTGCCAGTGGCGAT
AAGTCGTGTCTTACCGGGTTGGACTCAAGACGATAGTTACCGGATAAGGCGCAGCGGTCGGGCTGAACGG
GGGGTTCGTGCACACAGCCCAGCTTGGAGCGAACGACCTACACCGAACTGAGATACCTACAGCGTGAGCT
ATGAGAAAGCGCCACGCTTCCCGAAGGGAGAAAGGCGGACAGGTATCCGGTAAGCGGCAGGGTCGGAACA
GGAGAGCGCACGAGGGAGCTTCCAGGGGGAAACGCCTGGTATCTTTATAGTCCTGTCGGGTTTCGCCACC
TCTGACTTGAGCGTCGATTTTTGTGATGCTCGTCAGGGGGGCGGAGCCTATGGAAAAACGCCAGCAACGC
GGCCTTTTTACGGTTCCTGGCCTTTTGCTGGCCTTTTGCTCACATGTTCTTTCCTGCGTTATCCCCTGAT
TCTGTGGATAACCGTATTACCGCCTTTGAGTGAGCTGATACCGCTCGCCGCAGCCGAACGACCGAGCGCA
GCGAGTCAGTGAGCGAGGAAGCGGAAGAGCGCCCAATACGCAAACCGCCTCTCCCCGCGCGTTGGCCGAT
TCATTAATGCAG
