>Addgene plasmid #13552 | pRSET FLIPPi-260n | addgene partial sequence | sequence record 19945 | 13552 with FLIPPi (ATACCAACAGGCCACTCGAC)
GGGCAGACAGTTCTGATGTGGTTGGTGAACACAAAGGTAGTCCCAGAACCATCAGAGCGGTGTACCCAGG
TGATGTCCAGGGGTGGCAGCTTGTTTGCTATACCTGGGTTCTCGGCCTTGATGCGAATGTCGTCCCAGCG
AGTGATCTCGCCGGTCACGATGCCGCAGTAGGTTTTCCGCTTCAGGATGAGCTCTCCGTCTTCAATGCCG
GGCAGGTTATAGGCAAACTCGATGGCCCCTCCCGCCAGAGGCAACTGTAGGGGATCATAGCCGTATTTAG
CTCGGAAGCTCTCCAGGCGAGCACCGGAGAAAGGCGCCTCGGAAGCGCCGAAGTCCACAGTGCCATTGAT
CACCTGCTCTAGGCCAGCACCACTACCGACAGACTGATAGCTGACTTGCACAGTGGGGTCTACGGTGCGG
TTGTAGGCGTCAAACCAACGTTGCAGCAAAGGAGCCGCAAAGGTCGCGCCCGCCCCGGAGATTTGCACGG
TTTGGGCTTGAGCCGAGGTCGCTGTTAGAAATCCTACGGTACCGATCCCGGCGGCGGTCACGAACTCCAG
CAGGACCATGTGATCGCGCTTCTCGTTGGGGTCTTTGCTCAGGGCGGACTGGGTGCTCAGGTAGTGGTTG
TCGGGCAGCAGCACGGGGCCGTCGCCAATGGGGGTGTTCTGCTGGGTAGTGGTCGGCGAGCTGCACGCTG
CCGTCCTCGATGTTGTG
